Addgene plasmid #67711: pminTolR4-R2
Purpose: (Empty Backbone) mini Tol2 backbone with att4-attR2 cassette
Depositing lab: Nathan Lawson. Depositing organization: University of Massachusetts, Worcester.
Backbone
  Vector backbone: pUC57
Growth in bacteria
  Bacterial resistance: Chloramphenicol and Ampicillin, 25 & 100 μg/mL
  Growth temperature: 37°C
  Growth strain: DB3.1
  Copy number: High Copy
Gene/Insert
  Sequencing primers: 5′ M13F; 3′ M13R
Terms and licenses: Academic/Nonprofit Terms; Industry Terms: Not Available to Industry
How to cite: pminTolR4-R2 was a gift from Nathan Lawson (Addgene plasmid # 67711 ; http://n2t.net/addgene:67711 ; RRID:Addgene_67711)
