[The description below was written by a language model from this plasmid's Addgene catalogue record and pLannotate feature annotations shown in this document.]
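Description:
pminTolR4-R2 is an empty Gateway destination backbone built on the high-copy pUC57 cloning vector and described as a "mini Tol2" vector carrying an attR4–attR2 cassette. It replicates in E. coli from the ColE1/pUC origin, also carries an f1 origin, and is selected with ampicillin (β-lactamase on the backbone) together with chloramphenicol (the CmR gene inside the Gateway cassette). Remnants of the lac region (lacZα and lacI fragments, CAP site, lac promoter and operator) and flanking SP6 and T7 promoters derive from the cloning backbone.

The functional core is the classic Gateway counter-selection cassette: a chloramphenicol acetyltransferase gene and the ccdB gyrase toxin gene lie between two attR recombination sites. Because ccdB kills standard strains, the plasmid is maintained in the ccdB-tolerant strain DB3.1. In an LR recombination reaction the CmR–ccdB segment is swapped for the contents of compatible entry clones, and only recombined products survive in ordinary hosts. An attR4/attR2 pairing is the arrangement used for multisite Gateway assembly, for example joining a promoter entry clone to a coding-sequence entry clone. The automated annotation labels the sites as attB4/attR1 and attR3 rather than attR4 and attR2; this probably reflects the close similarity of att variants, and the catalogue naming is followed here. An SV40 polyadenylation signal sits next to the downstream att site, although it is annotated on the opposite strand to the cassette.

The Tol2 transposon ends implied by the name are not annotated in the feature table, so their positions cannot be confirmed from it. Minimal Tol2 arms normally flank the cargo so that Tol2 transposase can integrate it into a host genome, but the record does not state a target organism or application.
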