Features (pLannotate 1.2.2; 22 found; start..end, strand, type, name):
     20..177     +  CDS            lacZα (fragment): LacZα fragment of β-galactosidase; lacZ fragment
    181..609     +  rep_origin     f1 ori (sequence partly withheld): f1 bacteriophage origin of replication; arrow indicates direction of (+) strand synthesis
    637..687     -  misc_feature   bom (fragment): basis of mobility region from pBR322
    714..818     +  promoter       AmpR promoter: bla
    819..1679    +  CDS            AmpR: β-lactamase; bla; confers resistance to ampicillin, carbenicillin, and related antibiotics
   1850..2438    +  rep_origin     ori: high-copy-number ColE1/pMB1/pBR322/pUC origin of replication
   2621..2713    +  CDS            lacI (fragment): lac repressor; lacI; The lac repressor binds to the lac operator to inhibit transcription in E. coli. This inhibition can be relieved by adding lactose or isopropyl-β-D-thiogalactopyranoside (IPTG).
   2726..2747    +  protein_bind   CAP binding site: CAP binding activates transcription in the presence of cAMP. E. coli catabolite activator protein
   2762..2792    +  promoter       lac promoter: promoter for the E. coli lac operon
   2800..2816    +  protein_bind   lac operator: The lac repressor binds to the lac operator to inhibit transcription in E. coli. This inhibition can be relieved by adding lactose or isopropyl-β-D-thiogalactopyranoside (IPTG). lac repressor encoded by lacI
   2858..2876    +  promoter       SP6 promoter: promoter for bacteriophage SP6 RNA polymerase
   3109..3129    +  protein_bind   attB4: mutant version of attB; core recombination site for the Gateway® BP reaction BP Clonase™
   3113..3232    +  protein_bind   attR1: mutant version of attR; recombination site for the Gateway® LR reaction LR Clonase™
   3257..3287    +  promoter       lac UV5 promoter: E. coli lac promoter with an "up" mutation
   3311..3340    +  promoter       cat promoter (fragment): promoter of the E. coli cat gene encoding chloramphenicol acetyltransferase
   3341..4000    +  CDS            CmR: chloramphenicol acetyltransferase; cat; confers resistance to chloramphenicol
   4179..4337    +  CDS            ccdA (fragment): CCDA_ECO57 - Also known as H, letA. Experimental evidence at protein level: Swiss-Prot protein existence level 1. Antitoxin component of a type II toxin-antitoxin (TA) system which inhibits the post-segregational killing (PSK) of plasmid-free cells, also referred to as a plasmid addiction system. Binds to and blocks the activity of CcdB; will also remove bound CcdB protein from the CcdB-GyrA complex by forming a CcdA-CcdB complex, a process termed rejuvenation. Functions as a transcriptional corepressor for the ccdAB operon, repression also requires CcdB (By similarity). From Escherichia coli
   4342..4647    +  CDS            ccdB: CcdB, a bacterial toxin that poisons DNA gyrase; ccdB; Plasmids containing the ccdB gene cannot be propagated in standard E. coli strains.
   4688..4811    -  protein_bind   attR3: mutant version of attR; recombination site for the Gateway® LR reaction LR Clonase™
   4828..4962    -  polyA_signal   SV40 poly(A) signal: SV40 polyadenylation signal
   4985..5068    -  CDS            large T antigen (fragment): large T antigen from SV40 (simian virus 40)
   5346..17      -  promoter       T7 promoter (across the origin): promoter for bacteriophage T7 RNA polymerase
>Addgene plasmid #67711 | pminTolR4-R2 | depositor full sequence | sequence record 117439 | pminTolR4-R2 sequence 5347 bps
TATAGTGAGTCGTATTACAATTCACTGGCCGTCGTTTTACAACGTCGTGACTGGGAAAACCCTGGCGTTA
CCCAACTTAATCGCCTTGCAGCACATCCCCCTTTCGCCAGCTGGCGTAATAGCGAAGAGGCCCGCACCGA
TCGCCCTTCCCAACAGTTGCGCAGCCTGAATGGCGAATGG
[124 nt withheld, positions 181-304]
C
[91 nt withheld, positions 306-396]
A
[49 nt withheld, positions 398-446]
CCTTTGACGTTGGAGTCCACGTTCTTT
[37 nt withheld, positions 474-510]
ACCCTATCTCGGTCTATTCTTTTGATTTATAAGGGATTTTGCCGATTTCGGCCTATTGGTTAAAAAATGA
GCTGATTTAACAAAAATTTAACGCGAATTTTAACAAAATATTAACGCTTACAATTTCCTGATGCGGTATT
TTCTCCTTACGCATCTGTGCGGTATTTCACACCGCATCAGGTGGCACTTTTCGGGGAAATGTGCGCGGAA
CCCCTATTTGTTTATTTTTCTAAATACATTCAAATATGTATCCGCTCATGAGACAATAACCCTGATAAAT
GCTTCAATAATATTGAAAAAGGAAGAGTATGAGTATTCAACATTTCCGTGTCGCCCTTATTCCCTTTTTT
GCGGCATTTTGCCTTCCTGTTTTTGCTCACCCAGAAACGCTGGTGAAAGTAAAAGATGCTGAAGATCAGT
TGGGTGCACGAGTGGGTTACATCGAACTGGATCTCAACAGCGGTAAGATCCTTGAGAGTTTTCGCCCCGA
AGAACGTTTTCCAATGATGAGCACTTTTAAAGTTCTGCTATGTGGCGCGGTATTATCCCGTATTGACGCC
GGGCAAGAGCAACTCGGTCGCCGCATACACTATTCTCAGAATGACTTGGTTGAGTACTCACCAGTCACAG
AAAAGCATCTTACGGATGGCATGACAGTAAGAGAATTATGCAGTGCTGCCATAACCATGAGTGATAACAC
TGCGGCCAACTTACTTCTGACAACGATCGGAGGACCGAAGGAGCTAACCGCTTTTTTGCACAACATGGGG
GATCATGTAACTCGCCTTGATCGTTGGGAACCGGAGCTGAATGAAGCCATACCAAACGACGAGCGTGACA
CCACGATGCCTGTAGCAATGGCAACAACGTTGCGCAAACTATTAACTGGCGAACTACTTACTCTAGCTTC
CCGGCAACAATTAATAGACTGGATGGAGGCGGATAAAGTTGCAGGACCACTTCTGCGCTCGGCCCTTCCG
GCTGGCTGGTTTATTGCTGATAAATCTGGAGCCGGTGAGCGTGGGTCTCGCGGTATCATTGCAGCACTGG
GGCCAGATGGTAAGCCCTCCCGTATCGTAGTTATCTACACGACGGGGAGTCAGGCAACTATGGATGAACG
AAATAGACAGATCGCTGAGATAGGTGCCTCACTGATTAAGCATTGGTAACTGTCAGACCAAGTTTACTCA
TATATACTTTAGATTGATTTAAAACTTCATTTTTAATTTAAAAGGATCTAGGTGAAGATCCTTTTTGATA
ATCTCATGACCAAAATCCCTTAACGTGAGTTTTCGTTCCACTGAGCGTCAGACCCCGTAGAAAAGATCAA
AGGATCTTCTTGAGATCCTTTTTTTCTGCGCGTAATCTGCTGCTTGCAAACAAAAAAACCACCGCTACCA
GCGGTGGTTTGTTTGCCGGATCAAGAGCTACCAACTCTTTTTCCGAAGGTAACTGGCTTCAGCAGAGCGC
AGATACCAAATACTGTTCTTCTAGTGTAGCCGTAGTTAGGCCACCACTTCAAGAACTCTGTAGCACCGCC
TACATACCTCGCTCTGCTAATCCTGTTACCAGTGGCTGCTGCCAGTGGCGATAAGTCGTGTCTTACCGGG
TTGGACTCAAGACGATAGTTACCGGATAAGGCGCAGCGGTCGGGCTGAACGGGGGGTTCGTGCACACAGC
CCAGCTTGGAGCGAACGACCTACACCGAACTGAGATACCTACAGCGTGAGCTATGAGAAAGCGCCACGCT
TCCCGAAGGGAGAAAGGCGGACAGGTATCCGGTAAGCGGCAGGGTCGGAACAGGAGAGCGCACGAGGGAG
CTTCCAGGGGGAAACGCCTGGTATCTTTATAGTCCTGTCGGGTTTCGCCACCTCTGACTTGAGCGTCGAT
TTTTGTGATGCTCGTCAGGGGGGCGGAGCCTATGGAAAAACGCCAGCAACGCGGCCTTTTTACGGTTCCT
GGCCTTTTGCTGGCCTTTTGCTCACATGTTCTTTCCTGCGTTATCCCCTGATTCTGTGGATAACCGTATT
ACCGCCTTTGAGTGAGCTGATACCGCTCGCCGCAGCCGAACGACCGAGCGCAGCGAGTCAGTGAGCGAGG
AAGCGGAAGAGCGCCCAATACGCAAACCGCCTCTCCCCGCGCGTTGGCCGATTCATTAATGCAGCTGGCA
CGACAGGTTTCCCGACTGGAAAGCGGGCAGTGAGCGCAACGCAATTAATGTGAGTTAGCTCACTCATTAG
GCACCCCAGGCTTTACACTTTATGCTTCCGGCTCGTATGTTGTGTGGAATTGTGAGCGGATAACAATTTC
ACACAGGAAACAGCTATGACCATGATTACGCCAAGCTATTTAGGTGACACTATAGAATACTCAAGCTATG
CATCCAACGCGTTGGGAGCTCTCCCATATGGTCGAGCAGAGGTGTAAAAAGTACTCAAAAATTTTACTCA
AGTGAAAGTACAAGTACTTAGGGAAAATTTTACTCAATTAAAAGTAAAAGTATCTGGCTAGAATCTTACT
TGAGTAAAAGTAAAAAAGTACTCCATTAAAATTGTACTTGAGTATTAAGGAAGTAGGGATAACAGGGTAA
TCTCGAATCAACTTTGTATAGAAAAGTTGAACGAGAAACGTAAAATGATATAAATATCAATATATTAAAT
TAGATTTTGCATAAAAAACAGACTACATAATACTGTAAAACACAACATATCCAGTCACTATGGCGGCCGC
ATTAGGCACCCCAGGCTTTACACTTTATGCTTCCGGCTCGTATAATGTGTGGATTTTGAGTTAGGATCCG
TCGAGATTTTCAGGAGCTAAGGAAGCTAAAATGGAGAAAAAAATCACTGGATATACCACCGTTGATATAT
CCCAATGGCATCGTAAAGAACATTTTGAGGCATTTCAGTCAGTTGCTCAATGTACCTATAACCAGACCGT
TCAGCTGGATATTACGGCCTTTTTAAAGACCGTAAAGAAAAATAAGCACAAGTTTTATCCGGCCTTTATT
CACATTCTTGCCCGCCTGATGAATGCTCATCCGGAATTCCGTATGGCAATGAAAGACGGTGAGCTGGTGA
TATGGGATAGTGTTCACCCTTGTTACACCGTTTTCCATGAGCAAACTGAAACGTTTTCATCGCTCTGGAG
TGAATACCACGACGATTTCCGGCAGTTTCTACACATATATTCGCAAGATGTGGCGTGTTACGGTGAAAAC
CTGGCCTATTTCCCTAAAGGGTTTATTGAGAATATGTTTTTCGTCTCAGCCAATCCCTGGGTGAGTTTCA
CCAGTTTTGATTTAAACGTGGCCAATATGGACAACTTCTTCGCCCCCGTTTTCACCATGGGCAAATATTA
TACGCAAGGCGACAAGGTGCTGATGCCGCTGGCGATTCAGGTTCATCATGCCGTTTGTGATGGCTTCCAT
GTCGGCAGAATGCTTAATGAATTACAACAGTACTGCGATGAGTGGCAGGGCGGGGCGTAATCTAGAGGAT
CCGGCTTACTAAAAGCCAGATAACAGTATGCGTATTTGCGCGCTGATTTTTGCGGTATAAGAATATATAC
TGATATGTATACCCGAAGTATGTCAAAAAGAGGTATGCTATGAAGCAGCGTATTACAGTGACAGTTGACA
GCGACAGCTATCAGTTGCTCAAGGCATATATGATGTCAATATCTCCGGTTCGGTAAGCACAACCATGCAG
AATGAAGCCCGTCGTCTGCGTGCCGAACGCTGGAAAGCGGAAAATCAGGAAGGGATGGCTGAGGTCGCCC
GGTTTATTGAAATGAACGGCTCCTTTGCCGACGAGAACAGGGGCTGGTGAAATGCAGTTTAAGGTTTACA
CCTATAAAAGAGAGAGCCGTTATCGTCTGTTTGTGGATGTACAGAGTGATATTATTGACACGCCCGGGCG
ACGGATGGTGATCCCCCTGGCCAGTGCACGTCTGCTGTCAGATAAAGTCCCCCGTGAACTTTACCCGGTG
GTGCATATCGGGGATGAAAGCTGGCGCATGATGACCACCGATATGGCCAGTGTGCCGGTCTCCGTTATCG
GGGAAGAAGTGGCTGATCTCAGCCACCGCGAAAATGACATCAAAAACGCCATTAACCTGATGTTCTGGGG
AATATAAATGTCAGGCTCCCTTATACACAGCCAGTCTGCAGGTCGACCATAGTGACTGGATATGTTGTGT
TTTACAGTATTATGTAGTCTGTTTTTTATGCAAAATCTAATTTAATATATTGATATTTATATCATTTTAC
GTTTCTCGTTCAACTTTCTTGTACAAAGTTGATGTACCATCGATGATGATCCAGACATGATAAGATACAT
TGATGAGTTTGGACAAACCACAACTAGAATGCAGTGAAAAAAATGCTTTATTTGTGAAATTTGTGATGCT
ATTGCTTTATTTGTAACCATTATAAGCTGCAATAAACAAGTTAACAACAACAATTGCATTCATTTTATGT
TTCAGGTTCAGGGGGAGGTGTGGGAGGTTTTTTAAAGCAAGTAAAACCTCTACAAATGTGGTATGGCTGA
TTATGATCCTCTAGATCGTGCATGCTTCCGCGGTTAGATCTATTACCCTGTTATCCCTAGGGAAAATAGA
ATGAAGTGATCTCCAAAAAATAAGTACTTTTTGACTGTAAATAAAATTGTAAGGAGTAAAAAGTACTTTT
TTTTCTAAAAAAATGTAATTAAGTAAAAGTAAAAGTATTGATTTTTAATTGTACTCAAGTAAAGTAAAAA
TCCCCAAAAATAATACTTAAGTACAGTAATCAAGTAAAATTACTCAAGTACTTTACACCTCTGGGCCCAA
TTCGCCC
