>Addgene plasmid #67711 | pminTolR4-R2 | addgene partial sequence | sequence record 121209 | ccdB-Fwd 5'-GCATGATGACCACCGATATG-3'
ATCGGGGAAGAAGTGGCTGATCTCAGCCACCGCGAAAATGACATCAAAAACGCCATTAACCTGATGTTCT
GGGGAATATAAATGTCAGGCTCCCTTATACACAGCCAGTCTGCAGGTCGACCATAGTGACTGGATATGTT
GTGTTTTACAGTATTATGTAGTCTGTTTTTTATGCAAAATCTAATTTAATATATTGATATTTATATCATT
TTACGTTTCTCGTTCAACTTTCTTGTACAAAGTTGATGTACCATCGATGATGATCCAGACATGATAAGAT
ACATTGATGAGTTTGGACAAACCACAACTAGAATGCAGTGAAAAAAATGCTTTATTTGTGAAATTTGTGA
TGCTATTGCTTTATTTGTAACCATTATAAGCTGCAATAAACAAGTTAACAACAACAATTGCATTCATTTT
ATGTTTCAGGTTCAGGGGGAGGTGTGGGAGGTTTTTTAAAGCAAGTAAAACCTCTACAAATGTGGTATGG
CTGATTATGATCCTCTAGATCGTGCATGCTTCCGCGGTTAGATCTATTACCCTGTTATCCCTAGGGAAAA
TAGAATGAAGTGATCTCCAAAAAATAAGTACTTTTTGACTGTAAATAAAATTGTAAGGAGTAAAAAGTAC
TTTTTTTTCTAAAAAAATGTAATTAAGTAAAAGTAAAAGTATTGATTTTTAATTGTACTCAAGTAAAGTA
AAAATCCCCAAAAATAATACTTAAGTACAGTAATCAAGTAAAATTACTCAAGTACTTTACACCTCTGGGC
CCAATTCGCCCTATAGTGAGTCGTATTACAATTCACTGGCCGTCGTTTTACAACGTCGTGACTGGGAAAA
CCCTGGCGTTACCCAACTTAATCGCCTTGCAGCACATCCCCCTTTCGCCAGCTGGCGTAATAGCGAAGAG
GCCCGCACCGATCGCCCTTCCCAACAGTTGCGCAGCCTGAATGGCGAATGG
[124 nt withheld, positions 962-1085]
C
[38 nt withheld, positions 1087-1124]
