>Addgene plasmid #67711 | pminTolR4-R2 | addgene partial sequence | sequence record 121210 | CAT-R 5'-GCAACTGACTGAAATGCCTC-3'
GCCATTGGGATATATCAACGGTGGTATATCCAGTGATTTTTTTCTCCATTTTAGCTTCCTTAGCTCCTGA
AAATCTCGACGGATCCTAACTCAAAATCCACACATTATACGAGCCGGAAGCATAAAGTGTAAAGCCTGGG
GTGCCTAATGCGGCCGCCATAGTGACTGGATATGTTGTGTTTTACAGTATTATGTAGTCTGTTTTTTATG
CAAAATCTAATTTAATATATTGATATTTATATCATTTTACGTTTCTCGTTCAACTTTTCTATACAAAGTT
GATTCGAGATTACCCTGTTATCCCTACTTCCTTAATACTCAAGTACAATTTTAATGGAGTACTTTTTTAC
TTTTACTCAAGTAAGATTCTAGCCAGATACTTTTACTTTTAATTGAGTAAAATTTTCCCTAAGTACTTGT
ACTTTCACTTGAGTAAAATTTTTGAGTACTTTTTACACCTCTGCTCGACCATATGGGAGAGCTCCCAACG
CGTTGGATGCATAGCTTGAGTATTCTATAGTGTCACCTAAATAGCTTGGCGTAATCATGGTCATAGCTGT
TTCCTGTGTGAAATTGTTATCCGCTCACAATTCCACACAACATACGAGCCGGAAGCATAAAGTGTAAAGC
CTGGGGTGCCTAATGAGTGAGCTAACTCACATTAATTGCGTTGCGCTCACTGCCCGCTTTCCAGTCGGGA
AACCTGTCGTGCCAGCTGCATTAATGAATCGGCCAACGCGCGGGGAGAGGCGGTTTGCGTATTGGGCGCT
CTTCCGCTTCCTCGCTCACTGACTCGCTGCGCTCGGTCGTTCGGCTGCGGCGAGCGGTATCAGCTCACTC
AAAGGCGGTAATACGGTTATCCACAGAATCAGGGGATAACGCAGGAAAGAACATGTGAGCAAAAGGCCAG
CAAAAGGCCAGGAACCGTAAAAAGGCCGCGTTGCTGGCGTTTTTCCATAGGCTCCGCCCCCCTGACGAGC
ATCACAAAAATCGACGCTCAAGTC
